>Addgene plasmid #54289 | mEmerald-Tropomyosin-C-14 | depositor partial sequence | sequence record 84424 | insert sequence
GACGTCAGATCCGCTAGCGCTACCGGTCGCCACCATGGTGAGCAAGGGCGAGGAGCTGTTCACCGGGGTG
GTGCCCATCCTGGTCGAGCTGGACGGCGACGTAAACGGCCACAAGTTCAGCGTGTCCGGCGAGGGCGAGG
GCGATGCCACCTACGGCAAGCTGACCCTGAAGTTCATCTGCACCACCGGCAAGCTGCCCGTGCCCTGGCC
CACCCTCGTGACCACCTTGACCTACGGCGTGCAGTGCTTCGCCCGCTACCCCGACCACATGAAGCAGCAC
GACTTCTTCAAGTCCGCCATGCCCGAAGGCTACGTCCAGGAGCGCACCATCTTCTTCAAGGACGACGGCA
ACTACAAGACCCGCGCCGAGGTGAAGTTCGAGGGCGACACCCTGGTGAACCGCATCGAGCTGAAGGGCAT
CGACTTCAAGGAGGACGGCAACATCCTGGGGCACAAGCTGGAGTACAACTACAACAGCCACAAGGTCTAT
ATCACCGCCGACAAGCAGAAGAACGGCATCAAGGTGAACTTCAAGACCCGCCACAACATCGAGGACGGCA
GCGTGCAGCTCGCCGACCACTACCAGCAGAACACCCCCATCGGCGACGGCCCCGTGCTGCTGCCCGACAA
CCACTACCTGAGCACCCAGTCCAAGCTGAGCAAAGACCCCAACGAGAAGCGCGATCACATGGTCCTGCTG
GAGTTCGTGACCGCCGCCGGGATCACTCTCGGCATGGACGAGCTGTACAAGTCCGGACTCAGATCTGGTG
GCAGTGGAGGGTCCGGGGGAGCTGACGCCATCAAGAAGAAGATGCAGATGCTGAAGCTCGACAAGGAGAA
CGCCTTGGATCGAGCTGAGCAGGCGGAGGCCGACAAGAAGGCGGCGGAAGACAGGAGCAAGCAGCTGGAA
GATGAGCTGGTGTCACTGCAAAAGAAACTCAAGGGCACCGAAGATGAACTGGACAAATACTCTGAGGCTC
TCAAAGATGCCCAGGAGAAGCTGGAGCTGGCAGAGAAAAAGGCCACCGATGCTGAAGCCGACGTAGCTTC
TCTGAACAGACGCATCCAGCTGGTTGAGGAAGAGTTGGATCGTGCCCAGGAGCGTCTGGCAACAGCTTTG
CAGAAGCTGGAGGAAGCTGAGAAGGCAGCAGATGAGAGTGAGAGAGGCATGAAAGTCATTGAGAGTCGAG
CCCAAAAAGATGAAGAAAAAATGGAAATTCAGGAGATCCAACTGAAAGAGGCAAAGCACATTGCTGAAGA
TGCCGACCGCAAATATGAAGAGGTGGCCCGTAAGCTGGTCATCATTGAGAGCGACCTGGAACGTGCAGAG
GAGCGGGCTGAGCTCTCAGAAGGCAAATGTGCCGAGCTTGAAGAAGAATTGAAAACTGTGACGAACAACT
TGAAGTCACTGGAGGCTCAGGCTGAGAAGTACTCGCAGAAGGAAGACAGATATGAGGAAGAGATCAAGGT
CCTTTCCGACAAGCTGAAGGAGGCTGAGACTCGGGCTGAGTTTGCGGAGAGGTCAGTAACTAAATTGGAG
AAAAGCATTGATGACTTAGAAGACGAGCTGTACGCTCAGAAACTGAAGTACAAAGCCATCAGCGAGGAGC
TGGACCACGCTCTCAACGATATGACTTCCATATAAGAATTCTGCAGTCGACGGTACCGCGGGCCCGGGAT
CCACCGGATCTAGATAACTGATCATAATCAGCCATACCAC
