>Addgene plasmid #54289 | mEmerald-Tropomyosin-C-14 | addgene partial sequence | sequence record 92628 | EGFP-C 5'-CATGGTCCTGCTGGAGTTCGTG-3'
GAGCTGTACAAGTCCGGACTCAGATCTGGTGGCAGTGGAGGGTCCGGGGGAGCTGACGCCATCAAGAAGA
AGATGCAGATGCTGAAGCTCGACAAGGAGAACGCCTTGGATCGAGCTGAGCAGGCGGAGGCCGACAAGAA
GGCGGCGGAAGACAGGAGCAAGCAGCTGGAAGATGAGCTGGTGTCACTGCAAAAGAAACTCAAGGGCACC
GAAGATGAACTGGACAAATACTCTGAGGCTCTCAAAGATGCCCAGGAGAAGCTGGAGCTGGCAGAGAAAA
AGGCCACCGATGCTGAAGCCGACGTAGCTTCTCTGAACAGACGCATCCAGCTGGTTGAGGAAGAGTTGGA
TCGTGCCCAGGAGCGTCTGGCAACAGCTTTGCAGAAGCTGGAGGAAGCTGAGAAGGCAGCAGATGAGAGT
GAGAGAGGCATGAAAGTCATTGAGAGTCGAGCCCAAAAAGATGAAGAAAAAATGGAAATTCAGGAGATCC
AACTGAAAGAGGCAAAGCACATTGCTGAAGATGCCGACCGCAAATATGAAGAGGTGGCCCGTAAGCTGGT
CATCATTGAGAGCGACCTGGAACGTGCAGAGGAGCGGGCTGAGCTCTCAGAAGGCAAATGTGCCGAGCTT
GAAGAAGAATTGAAAACTGTGACGAACAACTTGAAGTCACTGGAGGCTCAGGCTGAGAAGTACTCGCAGA
AGGAAGACAGATATGAGGAAGAGATCAAGGTCCTTTCCGACAAGCTGAAGGAGGCTGAGACTCGGGCTGA
GTTTGCGGAGAGGTCAGTAACTAA
