[The description below was written by a language model from this plasmid's Addgene catalogue record.]
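Description:
mEmerald-Tropomyosin-C-14 is a mammalian expression plasmid built on the mEmerald-C1 backbone (about 4.75 kb without the insert), a C1-style fluorescent protein fusion vector in which the gene of interest is placed downstream of the fluorophore. It is maintained in E. coli as a high-copy plasmid under kanamycin selection, and it carries a neomycin resistance marker so that transfected mammalian cells can be selected with G418. The record lists an SV40 polyadenylation primer site at the 3′ end of the expression cassette, consistent with an SV40 polyA signal terminating the transcript. No feature table is provided, so the exact origin of replication and other backbone elements are not documented here, and the cloning method is recorded as unknown.

The payload is human tropomyosin (TPM1, alpha-tropomyosin), expressed from the CMV promoter for strong constitutive transcription in mammalian cells. mEmerald, a bright green GFP variant with excitation at 487 nm and emission at 509 nm, is fused to the N terminus of tropomyosin. The "C-14" part of the name probably reflects the C-type fusion orientation and a 14-residue linker between the two proteins, but the record does not state this. Because tropomyosin binds along actin filaments, the fusion protein localizes to actin structures, and the construct is intended as a live- or fixed-cell fluorescent marker for imaging the actin cytoskeleton and tropomyosin distribution by fluorescence microscopy after transient transfection or stable selection.
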