Addgene plasmid #54289: mEmerald-Tropomyosin-C-14
Purpose: Localization: Actin, Excitation: 487, Emission: 509
Depositing lab: Michael Davidson. Depositing organization: Florida State University, Tallahassee.
Backbone
  Vector backbone: mEmerald-C1
  Backbone size w/o insert (bp): 4750
  Vector type: Mammalian Expression
  Selectable markers: Neomycin (select with G418)
Growth in bacteria
  Bacterial resistance: Kanamycin, 50 μg/mL
  Growth temperature: 37°C
  Growth strain: DH5alpha
  Copy number: High Copy
Gene/Insert
  Gene/Insert name: Tropomyosin (alt name: NM_001018005.1)
  Species: H. sapiens (human)
  Entrez Gene: TPM1 (a.k.a. C15orf13, CMD1Y, CMH3, HEL-S-265, HTM-alpha, LVNC9, TMSA)
  Promoter: CMV
  Tag / fusion protein: mEmerald (N terminal on backbone)
  Cloning method: Unknown
  Sequencing primers: 5′ CMV-F; 3′ SV40pA-R
Terms and licenses: Academic/Nonprofit Terms; Industry Terms
Depositor comments: . Excitation = 487; Emission = 509. Localization data: Actin
How to cite: mEmerald-Tropomyosin-C-14 was a gift from Michael Davidson (Addgene plasmid # 54289 ; http://n2t.net/addgene:54289 ; RRID:Addgene_54289)
